Addgene plasmid #214489: AiP1398 - pAAV-AiE2169m-minBG-SYFP2-WPRE-BGHpA
Purpose: AiE2169m is an enhancer sequence, designed to drive AAV-mediated transgene expression in specific populations of brain cells
Depositing lab: Allen Institute for Brain Science & Bosiljka Tasic. Depositing organization: Allen Institute. Publication: A suite of enhancer AAVs and transgenic mouse lines for genetic access to cortical cell types. Ben-Simon Y, Hooper M, Narayan S, Daigle TL, Dwivedi D, Way SW, Oster A, Stafford DA, Mich JK, Taormina MJ, Martinez RA, Opitz-Araya X, Roth JR, Alexander JR, Allen S, Amster A, Arbuckle J, Ayala A, Baker PM, Bakken TE, Barcelli T, Barta S, Bendrick J, Bertagnolli D, Bielstein C, Bishwakarma P, Bowlus J, Boyer G, Brouner K, Casian B, Casper T, Chakka AB, Chakrabarty R, Chance RK, Chavan S, Clark M, Colbert K, Collman F, Daniel S, Departee M, DiValentin P, Donadio N, Dotson N, Egdorf T, Fliss T, Gabitto M, Garcia J, Gary A, Gasperini M, Gloe J, Goldy J, Gore BB, Graybuck L, Greisman N, Haeseleer F, Halterman C, Haradon Z, Hastings SD, Helback O, Ho W, Hockemeyer D, Huang C, Huff S, Hunker A, Johansen N, Jones D, Juneau Z, Kalmbach B, Kannan M, Khem S, Kussick E, Kutsal R, Larsen R, Lee C, Lee AY, Leibly M, Lenz GH, Li S, Liang E, Lusk N, Madigan Z, Malloy J, Malone J, McCue R, Melchor J, Mollenkopf T, Moosman S, Morin E, Newman D, Ng L, Ngo K, Omstead V, Otto S, Oyama A, Pena N, Pham T, Phillips E, Pom CA, Potekhina L, Ransford S, Ray PL, Rette D, Reynoldson C, Rimorin C, Rocha D, Ruiz A, Sanchez REA, Sawyer L, Sedeno-Cortes A, Sevigny JP, Shapovalova N, Shepard N, Shulga L, Sigler AR, Siverts L, Soliman S, Somasundaram S, Staats B, Stewart K, Szelenyi E, Tieu M, Trader C, Tran A, van Velthoven CTJ, Walker M, Wang Y, Weed N, Wirthlin M, Wood T, Wynalda B, Yao Z, Zhou T, Ariza J, Dee N, Reding M, Ronellenfitch K, Mufti S, Sunkin SM, Smith KA, Esposito L, Waters J, Thyagarajan B, Yao S, Lein ES, Zeng H, Levi BP, Ngai J, Ting JT, Tasic B. Cell. 2025 May 16:S0092-8674(25)00513-6. doi: 10.1016/j.cell.2025.05.002. PubMed 40403729.
Backbone
  Vector backbone: pAAV2
  Vector type: AAV
Growth in bacteria
  Bacterial resistance: Ampicillin, 100 μg/mL
  Growth temperature: 37°C
  Growth strain: NEB Stable
  Copy number: High Copy
Gene/Insert
  Gene/Insert name: SYFP2
  Species: Synthetic
  Promoter: minBG
  Cloning method: Gibson Cloning
Terms and licenses: Academic/Nonprofit Terms; Industry Terms: Not Available to Industry
Depositor comments: 5' Cloning Site: SgrAI (destroyed), 3' Cloning Site: SgrAI (destroyed). Please visit https://doi.org/10.1101/2024.06.10.597244 for bioRxiv preprint.
How to cite: AiP1398 - pAAV-AiE2169m-minBG-SYFP2-WPRE-BGHpA was a gift from Allen Institute for Brain Science & Bosiljka Tasic (Addgene plasmid # 214489 ; http://n2t.net/addgene:214489 ; RRID:Addgene_214489)
