[The description below was written by a language model from this plasmid's Addgene catalogue record and pLannotate feature annotations shown in this document.]
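Description:
AiP1398 - pAAV-AiE2169m-minBG-SYFP2-WPRE-BGHpA is an AAV transfer plasmid built on a pAAV2 backbone and used to produce recombinant adeno-associated virus carrying an enhancer-driven fluorescent reporter. In bacteria it is maintained through a high-copy ColE1/pUC-type origin and selected with ampicillin via the β-lactamase gene and its native promoter. An f1 phage origin and small remnants of pBR322 sequences (rop and bom fragments) are also present in the backbone. The sequenced record is about 5.5 kb.

The payload lies between AAV2 inverted terminal repeats, which provide the cis signals for genome replication and packaging into capsids. One ITR is annotated in full, while the other appears only as two short fragments, which may reflect the difficulty of sequencing and annotating these structured repeats. Within the cassette, the AiE2169m enhancer is placed upstream of minBG, a minimal promoter that has little activity on its own, so expression depends largely on the enhancer. Together they drive SYFP2, a rapidly maturing monomeric yellow fluorescent protein derived from Aequorea victoria. Downstream, WPRE sequence (annotated as two fragments, suggesting a shortened or variant form) boosts transcript stability and expression, and the bovine growth hormone polyadenylation signal terminates the message. The enhancer and minimal promoter are not annotated in the feature table, but an unannotated stretch of roughly 1.4 kb between SYFP2 and the fragmented ITR is consistent with their position.

The construct is intended for AAV-mediated labelling of specific populations of brain cells, as part of a larger enhancer AAV collection for genetic access to cortical cell types. The record does not state which cell population AiE2169m targets.
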