Features (pLannotate 1.2.2; 14 found; start..end, strand, type, name):
     16..604     -  rep_origin     ori: high-copy-number ColE1/pMB1/pBR322/pUC origin of replication
    775..1635    -  CDS            AmpR: β-lactamase; bla; confers resistance to ampicillin, carbenicillin, and related antibiotics
   1636..1740    -  promoter       AmpR promoter: bla
   1835..1870    +  CDS            rop (fragment): Rop protein, which maintains plasmids at low copy number; rop
   1972..2021    +  misc_feature   bom (fragment): basis of mobility region from pBR322
   2022..2477    -  rep_origin     f1 ori (sequence partly withheld): f1 bacteriophage origin of replication; arrow indicates direction of (+) strand synthesis
   2496..2547    +  misc_feature   bom (fragment): basis of mobility region from pBR322
   2552..2692    -  repeat_region  AAV2 ITR: inverted terminal repeat of adeno-associated virus serotype 2 inverted
   2810..2921    -  polyA_signal   bGH poly(A) signal: bovine growth hormone polyadenylation signal
   2938..3018    -  misc_feature   WPRE (fragment): woodchuck hepatitis virus posttranscriptional regulatory element
   3024..3181    -  misc_feature   WPRE (fragment): woodchuck hepatitis virus posttranscriptional regulatory element
   3221..3937    -  CDS            SYFP2: SYFP2 is a basic (constitutively fluorescent) yellow fluorescent protein published in 2006, derived from Aequorea victoria. It is reported to be a very rapidly-maturing monomer with moderate acid sensitivity.
   5403..5430    -  repeat_region  AAV2 ITR (fragment): inverted terminal repeat of adeno-associated virus serotype 2 inverted
   5459..5486    -  repeat_region  AAV2 ITR (fragment): inverted terminal repeat of adeno-associated virus serotype 2 inverted
>Addgene plasmid #214489 | AiP1398 - pAAV-AiE2169m-minBG-SYFP2-WPRE-BGHpA | addgene full sequence | sequence record 433019 | Addgene NGS Result
CGCGTTGCTGGCGTTTTTCCATAGGCTCCGCCCCCCTGACGAGCATCACAAAAATCGACGCTCAAGTCAG
AGGTGGCGAAACCCGACAGGACTATAAAGATACCAGGCGTTTCCCCCTGGAAGCTCCCTCGTGCGCTCTC
CTGTTCCGACCCTGCCGCTTACCGGATACCTGTCCGCCTTTCTCCCTTCGGGAAGCGTGGCGCTTTCTCA
TAGCTCACGCTGTAGGTATCTCAGTTCGGTGTAGGTCGTTCGCTCCAAGCTGGGCTGTGTGCACGAACCC
CCCGTTCAGCCCGACCGCTGCGCCTTATCCGGTAACTATCGTCTTGAGTCCAACCCGGTAAGACACGACT
TATCGCCACTGGCAGCAGCCACTGGTAACAGGATTAGCAGAGCGAGGTATGTAGGCGGTGCTACAGAGTT
CTTGAAGTGGTGGCCTAACTACGGCTACACTAGAAGAACAGTATTTGGTATCTGCGCTCTGCTGAAGCCA
GTTACCTTCGGAAAAAGAGTTGGTAGCTCTTGATCCGGCAAACAAACCACCGCTGGTAGCGGTGGTTTTT
TTGTTTGCAAGCAGCAGATTACGCGCAGAAAAAAAGGATCTCAAGAAGATCCTTTGATCTTTTCTACGGG
GTCTGACGCTCAGTGGAACGAAAACTCACGTTAAGGGATTTTGGTCATGAGATTATCAAAAAGGATCTTC
ACCTAGATCCTTTTAAATTAAAAATGAAGTTTTAAATCAATCTAAAGTATATATGAGTAAACTTGGTCTG
ACAGTTACCAATGCTTAATCAGTGAGGCACCTATCTCAGCGATCTGTCTATTTCGTTCATCCATAGTTGC
CTGACTCCCCGTCGTGTAGATAACTACGATACGGGAGGGCTTACCATCTGGCCCCAGTGCTGCAATGATA
CCGCGAGACCCACGCTCACCGGCTCCAGATTTATCAGCAATAAACCAGCCAGCCGGAAGGGCCGAGCGCA
GAAGTGGTCCTGCAACTTTATCCGCCTCCATCCAGTCTATTAATTGTTGCCGGGAAGCTAGAGTAAGTAG
TTCGCCAGTTAATAGTTTGCGCAACGTTGTTGCCATTGCTACAGGCATCGTGGTGTCACGCTCGTCGTTT
GGTATGGCTTCATTCAGCTCCGGTTCCCAACGATCAAGGCGAGTTACATGATCCCCCATGTTGTGCAAAA
AAGCGGTTAGCTCCTTCGGTCCTCCGATCGTTGTCAGAAGTAAGTTGGCCGCAGTGTTATCACTCATGGT
TATGGCAGCACTGCATAATTCTCTTACTGTCATGCCATCCGTAAGATGCTTTTCTGTGACTGGTGAGTAC
TCAACCAAGTCATTCTGAGAATAGTGTATGCGGCGACCGAGTTGCTCTTGCCCGGCGTCAATACGGGATA
ATACCGCGCCACATAGCAGAACTTTAAAAGTGCTCATCATTGGAAAACGTTCTTCGGGGCGAAAACTCTC
AAGGATCTTACCGCTGTTGAGATCCAGTTCGATGTAACCCACTCGTGCACCCAACTGATCTTCAGCATCT
TTTACTTTCACCAGCGTTTCTGGGTGAGCAAAAACAGGAAGGCAAAATGCCGCAAAAAAGGGAATAAGGG
CGACACGGAAATGTTGAATACTCATACTCTTCCTTTTTCAATATTATTGAAGCATTTATCAGGGTTATTG
TCTCATGAGCGGATACATATTTGAATGTATTTAGAAAAATAAACAAATAGGGGTTCCGCGCACATTTCCC
CGAAAAGTGCCACCTGACGTCTAAGAAACCATTATTATCATGACATTAACCTATAAAAATAGGCGTATCA
CGAGGCCCTTTCGTCTCGCGCGTTTCGGTGATGACGGTGAAAACCTCTGACACATGCAGCTCCCGGAGAC
GGTCACAGCTTGTCTGTAAGCGGATGCCGGGAGCAGACAAGCCCGTCAGGGCGCGTCAGCGGGTGTTGGC
GGGTGTCGGGGCTGGCTTAACTATGCGGCATCAGAGCAGATTGTACTGAGAGTGCACCATAAAATTGTAA
ACGTTAATATTTTGTTAAAATTCGCGTTAAATTTTTGTTAAATCAGCTCATTTTTTAACCAATAGACCGA
AATCGGCAAAATCCCTTATAAATCAAAAGAATAGCCCGAGATAGAGT
[37 nt withheld, positions 2148-2184]
AAAGAACGTGGACTCCAACGTCAAAGG
[141 nt withheld, positions 2212-2352]
G
[46 nt withheld, positions 2354-2399]
A
[95 nt withheld, positions 2401-2495]
TATGCGGTGTGAAATACCGCACAGATGCGTAAGGAGAAAATACCGCATCAGGCGCCCCTGCAGGCAGCTG
CGCGCTCGCTCGCTCACTGAGGCCGCCCGGGCAAAGCCCGGGCGTCGGGCGACCTTTGGTCGCCCGGCCT
CAGTGAGCGAGCGAGCGCGCAGAGAGGGAGTGGCCAACTCCATCACTAGGGGTTCCTGCGGCCGCTCGGT
CCGCACGTGAGATCTCATGCCTGCTATTGTCTTCCCAATCCTCCCCCTTGCTGTCCTGCCCCACCCCACC
CCCCAGAATAGAATGACACCTACTCAGACAATGCGATGCAATTTCCTCATTTTATTAGGAAAGGACAGTG
GGAGTGGCACCTTCCAGGGTCAAGGAAGGCACGGGGGAGGGGCAAACAACAGATGGCTGGCAACTAGAAG
GCACAGTCGAAGATCTCTCGAGCCACGGAATTGTCAGTGCCCAACAGCCGAGCCCCTGTCCAGCAGCGGG
CAAGGCAGGCGGCGATGAGTTCCGCCGTGGCAAGAACTAACCAGGATTTATACAAGGAGGAGAAAATGAA
AGCCATACGGGAAGCAATAGCATGATACAAAGGCATTAAAGCAGCGTATCCACATAGCGTAAAAGGAGCA
ACATAGTTAAGAATACCAGTCAATCTTTCACAAATTTTGTAATCCAGAGGTTGATTATGATATCGAATTC
GCGGCCGCGGCGCGCCGTCGACTTACTTGTACAGCTCGTCCATGCCGAGAGTGATCCCGGCGGCGGTCAC
GAACTCCAGCAGGACCATGTGATCGCGCTTCTCGTTGGGGTCTTTGCTCAGCTTGGACTGGTAGCTCAGG
TAGTGGTTGTCGGGCAGCAGCACGGGGCCGTCGCCGATGGGGGTGTTCTGCTGGTAGTGGTCGGCGAGCT
GCACGCCGCCGTCCTCGATGTTGTGGCGGATCTTGAAGTTGGCCTTGATGCCGTTCTTCTGCTTGTCGGC
GGTGATATAGACGTTGTGGCTGTTGTAGTTGTACTCCAGCTTGTGCCCCAGGATGTTGCCGTCCTCCTTG
AAGTCGATGCCCTTCAGCTCGATGCGGTTCACCAGGGTGTCGCCCTCGAACTTCACCTCGGCGCGGGTCT
TGTAGTTGCCGTCGTCCTTGAAGAAGATGGTGCGCTCCTGGACGTAGCCTTCGGGCATGGCGGACTTGAA
GAAGTCGTGCTGCTTCATGTGGTCGGGGTAGCGGGCGAAGCACTGCACGCCGTAGCCCAGGGTGGTCACG
AGGGTGGGCCAGGGCACGGGCAGCTTGCCGGTGGTGCAGATCAGCTTCAGGGTCAGCTTGCCGTAGGTGG
CATCGCCCTCGCCCTCGCCGGACACGCTGAACTTGTGGCCGTTTACGTCGCCGTCCAGCTCGACCAGGAT
GGGCACCACCCCGGTGAACAGCTCCTCGCCCTTGCTCACCATGGTGGCGACCGGTAGCGCTAGCTTCGAA
AGATCTGGATCCCAGAAGCAAATGTAAGCAATAGATGGCTCTGCCCTGACTTTTATGCCCAGCCCGAGCT
CCGCCGGCGCAGGCCAAAAGGATGTCTGGGTTTCTATGGACAGCTTCTCCTCTAACTTCTGGAAAGGGAA
GTGGATGGTGTGAAAAGTGGGAAGTGGATGGTGTGAAAAGCACCGTCTAGATGTGGGAGAGGAGGCGGAC
AGTCAGAGGCGGAAGGTCCGAGGTGGACAGTGGGAAGTGGACGGTCATTTCTATCCAGATCTATCTGGAG
AAGGTTGTATGTTTCTAAGGACCGTTAACCAGAGGGCTGAGAGTGATTGAAACTTCTGAAATAAACCGTG
TGGACAGGATTTTCATGGGTGGTTTCTCTTGCTTCCTATCAGTGGGTCTCACAGGGATATTCCATGAAAG
CATCAATTTGCAGGAGCCTGAGTCATGATACTTTCATAATTTCTTTCACTCATCTATAATCAGCCTCAAG
AAGTTGTAGAAGGGAGTTAGGGAAGAAAGCGCCTTGGCAGTGATGTGAAAAAACCCTCCTGGCCAGCAAG
CCACTTTTATTCTTCCTTTCCCCCTCTATATCATTAATTACACATTAATATTCAGTGCCTCTCAGCAGGC
AACATCCTCTGCTACTTGTAATCAGAGAGCACACACCCAGGGGTAGGGAAGCTATCTGTGTTGCTCAGTA
GCAGGATAGAAGGATAGAAGGAGCCAGTTCTGTCTTTCAAGCCTCAGGCAGGGTTGAGTGGGGAGCCTCC
TGATGCTAACAATGTAGGAAGCATGTGGGAACTCAGGGTGACCACAGCAGCACTTTTCCCATGGCTCAGC
CCTCACTCACAAGCCCCTGCTGTGATCTTGGTGACAGTGAGTAGGTGGATCCTCTTGTGTTATTTTTATC
TGTAACTTAGTAATTACTTCAGAATCAGCAGCAGCACAATGCTTTGATAATCCCAGAACAAAGGAAGAGA
ATAAAATAATGTAAGGATAGATACTATATGTATGTGTCTCAAACACAATATATAATTAATAAAACTGTGT
GTGTGTGTGCATGTGTGTGTGCTAGATTTAATGACCTTCACTGAGGCACCAGATATCTATGATAGGTTCA
TACAGAACTTGCTTCTTTTTCAGTGAATAAGAATTTCCTTTTTAAGTTCTAAAATCTCTGTGACGTTAGA
GAACACATTTAAAGAGGAAATACAGCTTCTACAAAAATGTACACTCAAATTTCTCTATCTATGACCTCCA
TACCTACAAGTCCAACTTACCATGATCTAAAAATTTTGTGAAAATAATTTAGTCTGTATGGAACATAGCC
ATACATACCTCCTCTTACCATAAGTTTCTGAGTAACGCCGGCGATTATTACTCTTACAACGCGTGCGGCC
GCAGGAACCCCTAGTGATGGAGTTGGCCACTCCCTCTCTGCGCGCTCGCTCGCTCACTGAGGCCGGGCGA
CCAAAGGTCGCCCGACGCCCGGGCGGCCTCAGTGAGCGAGCGAGCGCGCAGCTGCCTGCAGGACATGTGA
GCAAAAGGCCAGCAAAAGGCCAGGAACCGTAAAAAGGC
